>Addgene plasmid #211599 | Anti-KCNT1/Slo2.2/Slack K+ channel [N3/26R-1] | addgene full sequence | sequence record 418372 | Addgene NGS Result
CATGATTACGCCAAGCTCTAGCTAGAGGTCGACCAATTCTCATGTTTGACAGCTTATCATCGCAGATCCG
GGCAACGTTGTTGCCATTGCTGCAGGCGCAGAACTGGTAGGTATGGAAGATCTATACATTGAATCAATAT
TGGCAATTAGCCATATTAGTCATTGGTTATATAGCATAAATCAATATTGGCTATTGGCCATTGCATACGT
TGTATCTATATCATAATATGTACATTTATATTGGCTCATGTCCAATATGACCGCCATGTTGACATTGATT
ATTGACTAGTTATTAATAGTAATCAATTACGGGGTCATTAGTTCATAGCCCATATATGGAGTTCCGCGTT
ACATAACTTACGGTAAATGGCCCGCCTGGCTGACCGCCCAACGACCCCCGCCCATTGACGTCAATAATGA
CGTATGTTCCCATAGTAACGCCAATAGGGACTTTCCATTGACGTCAATGGGTGGAGTATTTACGGTAAAC
TGCCCACTTGGCAGTACATCAAGTGTATCATATGCCAAGTCCGCCCCCTATTGACGTCAATGACGGTAAA
TGGCCCGCCTGGCATTATGCCCAGTACATGACCTTACGGGACTTTCCTACTTGGCAGTACATCTACGTAT
TAGTCATCGCTATTACCATGGTGATGCGGTTTTGGCAGTACACCAATGGGCGTGGATAGCGGTTTGACTC
ACGGGGATTTCCAAGTCTCCACCCCATTGACGTCAATGGGAGTTTGTTTTGGCACCAAAATCAACGGGAC
TTTCCAAAATGTCGTAATAACCCCGCCCCGTTGACGCAAATGGGCGGTAGGCGTGTACGGTGGGAGGTCT
ATATAAGCAGAGCTCGTTTAGTGAACCGTCAGATCCTCACTCTCTTCCGCATCGCTGTCTGCGAGGGCCA
GCTGTTGGGCTCGCGGTTGAGGACAAACTCTTCGCGGTCTTTCCAGTACTCTTGGATCGGAAACCCGTCG
GCCTCCGAACGGTACTCCGCCACCGAGGGACCTGAGCGAGTCCGCATCGACCGGATCGGAAAACCTCTCG
AGAAAGGCGTCTAACCAGTCACAGTCGCAAGGTAGGCTGAGCACCGTGGCGGGCGGCAGCGGGTGGCGGT
CGGGGTTGTTTCTGGCGGAGGTGCTGCTGATGATGTAATTAAAGTAGGCGGTCTTGAGACGGCGGATGGT
CGAGGTGAGGTGTGGCAGGCTTGAGATCCAGCTGTTGGGGTGAGTACTCCCTCTCAAAAGCGGGCATTAC
TTCTGCGCTAAGATTGTCAGTTTCCAAAAACGAGGAGGATTTGATATTCACCTGGCCCGATCTGGCCATA
CACTTGAGTGACAATGACATCCACTTTGCCTTTCTCTCCACAGGTGTCCACTCCCAGGTCCAAGTTTGCC
ACCATGGAGTTTCAGACCCAGGTACTCATGTCCCTGCTGCTCTGCATGTCTGGTGCGGCCGCAGACATTG
TGATGACCCAGACTCCCAAATTCCTGCTTGTATCAGCAGGAGACAGGGTTACCATCACCTGCAAGGCCAG
TCAGAGTGTGAGTAATGAAGTAGGTTGGTACCAACAGAAGCCAGGGCAGTCTCCTAAATTGCTGATATAC
TTTGCATCCAATCGCTACACTGGAGTCCCTGATCGCTTCACTGGCAGTGGATATGGGACGGATTTCACTT
TCACCATCAGCACTGTGCAGGCTGAAGACCTGGCAGTTTATTTCTGTCAGCAGGATTATAGCTCTCCGTT
CACGTTCGGAGGGGGGACCAAGCTGGAAATAAAACGGGCTGATGCTGCACCAACTGTATCCATCTTCCCA
CCATCCAGTGAGCAGTTAACATCTGGAGGTGCCTCAGTCGTGTGCTTCTTGAACAACTTCTACCCCAAAG
ACATCAATGTCAAGTGGAAGATTGATGGCAGTGAACGACAAAATGGCGTCCTGAACAGTTGGACTGATCA
GGACAGCAAAGACAGCACCTACAGCATGAGCAGCACCCTCACGTTGACCAAGGACGAGTATGAACGACAT
AACAGCTATACCTGTGAGGCCACTCACAAGACATCAACTTCACCCATTGTCAAGAGCTTCAACAGGAATG
AGTGTTAGAGACAAAGGTCCTGAGACGCCACCACCAGCTCCCCAGCTCCATCCTATCTTCCCTTCTAAGG
TCTTGGAGGCTTCCCCACAAGCGACCTACCACTGTTGCGGTGCTCCAAACCTCCTCCCCACCTCCTTCTC
CTCCTCCTCCCTTTCCTTGGCTTTTATCATGCTAATATTTGCAGAAAATATTCAATAAAGTGAGTCTTTG
CACTTGATAGTTATTAATAGTAATCAATTACGGGGTCATTAGTTCATAGCCCATATATGGAGTTCCGCGT
TACATAACTTACGGTAAATGGCCCGCCTGGCTGACCGCCCAACGACCCCCGCCCATTGACGTCAATAATG
ACGTATGTTCCCATAGTAACGCCAATAGGGACTTTCCATTGACGTCAATGGGTGGAGTATTTACGGTAAA
CTGCCCACTTGGCAGTACATCAAGTGTATCATATGCCAAGTCCGCCCCCTATTGACGTCAATGACGGTAA
ATGGCCCGCCTGGCATTATGCCCAGTACATGACCTTACGGGACTTTCCTACTTGGCAGTACATCTACGTA
TTAGTCATCGCTATTACCATGGTGATGCGGTTTTGGCAGTACACCAATGGGCGTGGATAGCGGTTTGACT
CACGGGGATTTCCAAGTCTCCACCCCATTGACGTCAATGGGAGTTTGTTTTGGCACCAAAATCAACGGGA
CTTTCCAAAATGTCGTAATAACCCCGCCCCGTTGACGCAAATGGGCGGTAGGCGTGTACGGTGGGAGGTC
TATATAAGCAGAGCTCGTTTAGTGAACCGTCAGATCCTCACTCTCTTCCGCATCGCTGTCTGCGAGGGCC
AGCTGTTGGGCTCGCGGTTGAGGACAAACTCTTCGCGGTCTTTCCAGTACTCTTGGATCGGAAACCCGTC
GGCCTCCGAACGGTACTCCGCCACCGAGGGACCTGAGCGAGTCCGCATCGACCGGATCGGAAAACCTCTC
GAGAAAGGCGTCTAACCAGTCACAGTCGCAAGGTAGGCTGAGCACCGTGGCGGGCGGCAGCGGGTGGCGG
TCGGGGTTGTTTCTGGCGGAGGTGCTGCTGATGATGTAATTAAAGTAGGCGGTCTTGAGACGGCGGATGG
TCGAGGTGAGGTGTGGCAGGCTTGAGATCCAGCTGTTGGGGTGAGTACTCCCTCTCAAAAGCGGGCATTA
CTTCTGCGCTAAGATTGTCAGTTTCCAAAAACGAGGAGGATTTGATATTCACCTGGCCCGATCTGGCCAT
ACACTTGAGTGACAATGACATCCACTTTGCCTTTCTCTCCACAGGTGTCCACTCCCAGGCCACCATGAAG
CTGCCTGTTCTGCTAGTGGTGCTGCTATTGTTCACGAGTCCAGCCTCAAGCAGTCAGGTTCAGCTGCAGC
AGTCGGGACCTGGCCTGGTGAAACCTTCTCAGTCTCTGTCCCTCACCTGCACTGTCACTGGCTACTCAAT
CACCAATGATTATGCCTGGAACTGGATCCGGCAGTTTCCAGGAAACAAACTGGAGTGGATGGGCTACATA
AACTACAGTGGTAGCACTAGCTACAACCCCTCTCTCAAAAGTCGAATCTCTATCACTCGAGACACATCCA
AGAACCAGTTCTTCCTGCAGTTGAATTCTGTGACTACTGAGGACACAGCCACATATTACTGTGCAAGATA
TGGTTACTGGGGCCAAGGCACCACTCTCACAGTCTCCTCGGCGCGCCCGACACCCCCATCTGTCTATCCA
CTGGCCCCTGGATCTGCTGCCCAAACTAACTCCATGGTGACCCTGGGATGCCTGGTCAAGGGCTATTTCC
CTGAGCCAGTGACAGTGACCTGGAACTCTGGATCCCTGTCCAGCGGTGTGCACACCTTCCCAGCTGTCCT
GCAGTCTGACCTCTACACTCTGAGCAGCTCAGTGACTGTCCCCTCCAGCACCTGGCCCAGCGAGACCGTC
ACCTGCAACGTTGCCCACCCGGCCAGCAGCACCAAGGTGGACAAGAAAATTGTGCCCAGGGATTGTGGTT
GTAAGCCTTGCATATGTACAGTCCCAGAAGTATCATCTGTCTTCATCTTCCCCCCAAAGCCCAAGGATGT
GCTCACCATTACTCTGACTCCTAAGGTCACGTGTGTTGTGGTAGACATCAGCAAGGATGATCCCGAGGTC
CAGTTCAGCTGGTTTGTAGATGATGTGGAGGTGCACACAGCTCAGACGCAACCCCGGGAGGAGCAGTTCA
ACAGCACTTTCCGCTCAGTCAGTGAACTTCCCATCATGCACCAGGACTGGCTCAATGGCAAGGAGTTCAA
ATGCAGGGTCAACAGTGCAGCTTTCCCTGCCCCCATCGAGAAAACCATCTCCAAAACCAAAGGCAGACCG
AAGGCTCCACAGGTGTACACCATTCCACCTCCCAAGGAGCAGATGGCCAAGGATAAAGTCAGTCTGACCT
GCATGATAACAGACTTCTTCCCTGAAGACATTACTGTGGAGTGGCAGTGGAATGGGCAGCCAGCGGAGAA
CTACAAGAACACTCAGCCCATCATGGACACAGATGGCTCTTACTTCGTCTACAGCAAGCTCAATGTGCAG
AAGAGCAACTGGGAGGCAGGAAATACTTTCACCTGCTCTGTGTTACATGAGGGCCTGCACAACCACCATA
CTGAGAAGAGCCTCTCCCACTCTCCTGGTAAATGATCTAGACACGTGATTAATTAAGGATCCCCCGACCT
CGACCTCTGGCTAATAAAGGAAATTTATTTTCATTGCAATAGTGTGTTGGAATTTTTTGTGTCTCTCACT
CGGAAGGACATATGGGAGGGCAAATCATTTGGTCGAGATCCCTCGGAGATCTCTAGCTAGAGGATCGATC
CCCGCCCCGGACGAACTAAACCTGACTACGACATCTCTGCCCCTTCTTCGCGGGGCAGTGCATGTAATCC
CTTCAGTTGGTTGGTACAACTTGCCAACTGGGCCCTGTTCCACATGTGACACGGGGGGGGACCAAACACA
AAGGGGTTCTCTGACTGTAGTTGACATCCTTATAAATGGATGTGCACATTTGCCAACACTGAGTGGCTTT
CATCCTGGAGCAGACTTTGCAGTCTGTGGACTGCAACACAACATTGCCTTTATGTGTAACTCTTGGCTGA
AGCTCTTACACCAATGCTGGGGGACATGTACCTCCCAGGGGCCCAGGAAGACTACGGGAGGCTACACCAA
CGTCAATCAGAGGGGCCTGTGTAGCTACCGATAAGCGGACCCTCAAGAGGGCATTAGCAATAGTGTTTAT
AAGGCCCCCTTGTTAACCCTAAACGGGTAGCATATGCTTCCCGGGTAGTAGTATATACTATCCAGACTAA
CCCTAATTCAATAGCATATGTTACCCAACGGGAAGCATATGCTATCGAATTAGGGTTAGTAAAAGGGTCC
TAAGGAACAGCGATATCTCCCACCCCATGAGCTGTCACGGTTTTATTTACATGGGGTCAGGATTCCACGA
GGGTAGTGAACCATTTTAGTCACAAGGGCAGTGGCTGAAGATCAAGGAGCGGGCAGTGAACTCTCCTGAA
TCTTCGCCTGCTTCTTCATTCTCCTTCGTTTAGCTAATAGAATAACTGCTGAGTTGTGAACAGTAAGGTG
TATGTGAGGTGCTCGAAAACAAGGTTTCAGGTGACGCCCCCAGAATAAAATTTGGACGGGGGGTTCAGTG
GTGGCATTGTGCTATGACACCAATATAACCCTCACAAACCCCTTGGGCAATAAATACTAGTGTAGGAATG
AAACATTCTGAATATCTTTAACAATAGAAATCCATGGGGTGGGGACAAGCCGTAAAGACTGGATGTCCAT
CTCACACGAATTTATGGCTATGGGCAACACATAATCCTAGTGCAATATGATACTGGGGTTATTAAGATGT
GTCCCAGGCAGGGACCAAGACAGGTGAACCATGTTGTTACACTCTATTTGTAACAAGGGGAAAGAGAGTG
GACGCCGACAGCAGCGGACTCCACTGGTTGTCTCTAACACCCCCGAAAATTAAACGGGGCTCCACGCCAA
TGGGGCCCATAAACAAAGACAAGTGGCCACTCTTTTTTTTGAAATTGTGGAGTGGGGGCACGCGTCAGCC
CCCACACGCCGCCCTGCGGTTTTGGACTGTAAAATAAGGGTGTAATAACTTGGCTGATTGTAACCCCGCT
AACCACTGCGGTCAAACCACTTGCCCACAAAACCACTAATGGCACCCCGGGGAATACCTGCATAAGTAGG
TGGGCGGGCCAAGATAGGGGCGCGATTGCTGCGATCTGGAGGACAAATTACACACACTTGCGCCTGAGCG
CCAAGCACAGGGTTGTTGGTCCTCATATTCACGAGGTCGCTGAGAGCACGGTGGGCTAATGTTGCCATGG
GTAGCATATACTACCCAAATATCTGGATAGCATATGCTATCCTAATCTATATCTGGGTAGCATAGGCTAT
CCTAATCTATATCTGGGTAGCATATGCTATCCTAATCTATATCTGGGTAGTATATGCTATCCTAATYTAT
ATCTGGGTAGYATAKGCTATCCTAATTTATATCTGGGTAGCATAGGCTATCCTAATCTATATCTGGGTAG
TATATGCTATCCTAATCTGTATCCGGGTAGCATATGCTATCCTAATAGAGATTAGGGTAGTATATGCTAT
CCTAATTTATATCTGGGTAGCATATACTACCCAAATATCTGGATAGCATATGCTATCCTAATCTATATCT
GGGTAGCATATGCTATCCTAATCTATATCTGGGTAGCATAGGCTATCCTAATCTATATCTGGGTAGCATA
TGCTATCCTAATCTATATCTGGGTAGTATATGCTATCCTAATTTATATCTGGGTAGCATAGGCTATCCTA
ATCTATATCTGGGTAGCATATGCTATCCTAATCTATATCTGGGTAGTATATGCTATCCTAATCTGTATCC
GGGTAGCATATGCTATCCTCATGATAAGCTGTCAAACATGAGAATTTTCTTGAAGACGAAAGGGCCTCGT
GATACGCCTATTTTTATAGGTTAATGTCATGATAATAATGGTTTCTTAGACGTCAGGTGGCACTTTTCGG
GGAAATGTGCGCGGAACCCCTATTTGTTTATTTTTCTAAATACATTCAAATATGTATCCGCTCATGAGAC
AATAACCCTGATAAATGCTTCAATAATATTGAAAAAGGAAGAGTATGAGTATTCAACATTTCCGTGTCGC
CCTTATTCCCTTTTTTGCGGCATTTTGCCTTCCTGTTTTTGCTCACCCAGAAACGCTGGTGAAAGTAAAA
GATGCTGAAGATCAGTTGGGTGCACGAGTGGGTTACATCGAACTGGATCTCAACAGCGGTAAGATCCTTG
AGAGTTTTCGCCCCGAAGAACGTTTTCCAATGATGAGCACTTTTAAAGTTCTGCTATGTGGCGCGGTATT
ATCCCGTGTTGACGCCGGGCAAGAGCAACTCGGTCGCCGCATACACTATTCTCAGAATGACTTGGTTGAG
TACTCACCAGTCACAGAAAAGCATCTTACGGATGGCATGACAGTAAGAGAATTATGCAGTGCTGCCATAA
CCATGAGTGATAACACTGCGGCCAACTTACTTCTGACAACGATCGGAGGACCGAAGGAGCTAACCGCTTT
TTTGCACAACATGGGGGATCATGTAACTCGCCTTGATCGTTGGGAACCGGAGCTGAATGAAGCCATACCA
AACGACGAGCGTGACACCACGATGCCTGCAGCAATGGCAACAACGTTGCGCAAACTATTAACTGGCGAAC
TACTTACTCTAGCTTCCCGGCAACAATTAATAGACTGGATGGAGGCGGATAAAGTTGCAGGACCACTTCT
GCGCTCGGCCCTTCCGGCTGGCTGGTTTATTGCTGATAAATCTGGAGCCGGTGAGCGTGGGTCTCGCGGT
ATCATTGCAGCACTGGGGCCAGATGGTAAGCCCTCCCGTATCGTAGTTATCTACACGACGGGGAGTCAGG
CAACTATGGATGAACGAAATAGACAGATCGCTGAGATAGGTGCCTCACTGATTAAGCATTGGTAACTGTC
AGACCAAGTTTACTCATATATACTTTAGATTGATTTAAAACTTCATTTTTAATTTAAAAGGATCTAGGTG
AAGATCCTTTTTGATAATCTCATGACCAAAATCCCTTAACGTGAGTTTTCGTTCCACTGAGCGTCAGACC
CCGTAGAAAAGATCAAAGGATCTTCTTGAGATCCTTTTTTTCTGCGCGTAATCTGCTGCTTGCAAACAAA
AAAACCACCGCTACCAGCGGTGGTTTGTTTGCCGGATCAAGAGCTACCAACTCTTTTTCCGAAGGTAACT
GGCTTCAGCAGAGCGCAGATACCAAATACTGTTCTTCTAGTGTAGCCGTAGTTAGGCCACCACTTCAAGA
ACTCTGTAGCACCGCCTACATACCTCGCTCTGCTAATCCTGTTACCAGTGGCTGCTGCCAGTGGCGATAA
GTCGTGTCTTACCGGGTTGGACTCAAGACGATAGTTACCGGATAAGGCGCAGCGGTCGGGCTGAACGGGG
GGTTCGTGCACACAGCCCAGCTTGGAGCGAACGACCTACACCGAACTGAGATACCTACAGCGTGAGCTAT
GAGAAAGCGCCACGCTTCCCGAAGGGAGAAAGGCGGACAGGTATCCGGTAAGCGGCAGGGTCGGAACAGG
AGAGCGCACGAGGGAGCTTCCAGGGGGAAACGCCTGGTATCTTTATAGTCCTGTCGGGTTTCGCCACCTC
TGACTTGAGCGTCGATTTTTGTGATGCTCGTCAGGGGGGCGGAGCCTATGGAAAAACGCCAGCAACGCGG
CCTTTTTACGGTTCCTGGCCTTTTGCTGGCCTTTTGCTCACATGTTCTTTCCTGCGTTATCCCCTGATTC
TGTGGATAACCGTATTACCGCCTTTGAGTGAGCTGATACCGCTCGCCGCAGCCGAACGACCGAGCGCAGC
GAGTCAGTGAGCGAGGAAGCGGAAGAGCGCCCAATACGCAAACCGCCTCTCCCCGCGCGTTGGCCGATTC
ATTAATGCAGCTGGCACGACAGGTTTCCCGACTGGAAAGCGGGCAGTGAGCGCAACGCAATTAATGTGAG
TTAGCTCACTCATTAGGCACCCCAGGCTTTACACTTTATGCTTCCGGCTCGTATGTTGTGTGGAATTGTG
AGCGGATAACAATTTCACACAGGAAACAGCTATGAC
Features (pLannotate 1.2.2; 27 found; start..end, strand, type, name):
     46..62      +  promoter       tet promoter (fragment): E. coli promoter for tetracycline efflux protein gene
     72..97      -  CDS            bla(M) (fragment): β-lactamase lacking the signal sequence; bla(M); allows cytosolic expression of β-lactamase
    271..650     +  enhancer       CMV enhancer: human cytomegalovirus immediate early enhancer
    652..851     +  promoter       CMV promoter: human cytomegalovirus (CMV) immediate early promoter
    919..957     +  misc_feature   Ad SA (fragment): adenovirus major late transcript splice acceptor (Friedrich and Soriano, 1991)
    990..1199    -  CDS            PTP (fragment): TERM_ADE02 - Experimental evidence at protein level: Swiss-Prot protein existence level 1. Protein covalently bound to the viral DNA that acts as a primer for viral genomic replication by DNA strand displacement. Assembles on the viral origin of replication in an initiation complex with viral polymerase, DBP, host NFIA and host POU2F1/OCT1. During initiation, the polymerase covalently couples the first dCTP with Ser- 580 of pTP. The terminal protein stimulates the template activity over 20 fold compared to protein-free templates. Neo-synthesized viral genomes are linked to two preterminal prot
   1230..1319    +  intron         chimeric intron (fragment): chimera between introns from adenovirus and immunoglobulin heavy chain genes
   1338..1384    +  CDS            IgH signal sequence (fragment): signal sequence from the mouse immunoglobulin heavy chain variable region
   1464..1826    +  CDS            KVM5_MOUSE: Experimental evidence at protein level: Swiss-Prot protein existence level 1. Anti-influenza H3N2 neuraminidase antibody. From Mus musculus (Mouse).
   1785..2105    +  CDS            Igkc: IGKC_MOUSE - Experimental evidence at protein level: Swiss-Prot protein existence level 1. From Mus musculus (Mouse).
   2318..2681    +  enhancer       CMV enhancer: human cytomegalovirus immediate early enhancer
   2683..2882    +  promoter       CMV promoter: human cytomegalovirus (CMV) immediate early promoter
   2950..2988    +  misc_feature   Ad SA (fragment): adenovirus major late transcript splice acceptor (Friedrich and Soriano, 1991)
   3021..3230    -  CDS            PTP (fragment): TERM_ADE02 - Experimental evidence at protein level: Swiss-Prot protein existence level 1. Protein covalently bound to the viral DNA that acts as a primer for viral genomic replication by DNA strand displacement. Assembles on the viral origin of replication in an initiation complex with viral polymerase, DBP, host NFIA and host POU2F1/OCT1. During initiation, the polymerase covalently couples the first dCTP with Ser- 580 of pTP. The terminal protein stimulates the template activity over 20 fold compared to protein-free templates. Neo-synthesized viral genomes are linked to two preterminal prot
   3261..3350    +  intron         chimeric intron (fragment): chimera between introns from adenovirus and immunoglobulin heavy chain genes
   3369..3415    +  CDS            IgH signal sequence (fragment): signal sequence from the mouse immunoglobulin heavy chain variable region
   3425..3820    +  CDS            HVM46_MOUSE: Experimental evidence at protein level: Swiss-Prot protein existence level 1. From Mus musculus (Mouse).
   3821..4792    +  CDS            Ighg1: IGHG1_MOUSE - Also known as Igh-4. Experimental evidence at protein level: Swiss-Prot protein existence level 1. From Mus musculus (Mouse).
   4843..4898    +  polyA_signal   β-globin poly(A) signal: rabbit β-globin polyadenylation signal (Gil and Proudfoot, 1987)
   5412..7093    -  rep_origin     oriP (fragment): Epstein-Barr virus oriP replication origin (Yates et al., 2000)
   7220..7324    +  promoter       AmpR promoter: bla
   7325..8185    +  CDS            AmpR: β-lactamase; bla; confers resistance to ampicillin, carbenicillin, and related antibiotics
   8356..8944    +  rep_origin     ori: high-copy-number ColE1/pMB1/pBR322/pUC origin of replication
   9127..9219    +  CDS            lacI (fragment): lac repressor; lacI; The lac repressor binds to the lac operator to inhibit transcription in E. coli. This inhibition can be relieved by adding lactose or isopropyl-β-D-thiogalactopyranoside (IPTG).
   9232..9253    +  protein_bind   CAP binding site: CAP binding activates transcription in the presence of cAMP. E. coli catabolite activator protein
   9268..9298    +  promoter       lac promoter: promoter for the E. coli lac operon
   9306..9322    +  protein_bind   lac operator: The lac repressor binds to the lac operator to inhibit transcription in E. coli. This inhibition can be relieved by adding lactose or isopropyl-β-D-thiogalactopyranoside (IPTG). lac repressor encoded by lacI
