[The description below was written by a language model from this plasmid's Addgene catalogue record and pLannotate feature annotations shown in this document.]
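Description:
Anti-KCNT1/Slo2.2/Slack K+ channel [N3/26R-1] is a mammalian expression plasmid, built on the P1316-IgG1 backbone (partly derived from pTT3), that encodes both chains of a recombinant mouse monoclonal antibody against the rat KCNT1 (Slack/Slo2.2) potassium channel. The variable regions come from hybridoma N3/26, and the record describes the product as subclass-switched to mouse IgG1; the original hybridoma isotype is not stated. The sequenced plasmid is about 9.3 kb. It is propagated in E. coli at high copy through a ColE1/pUC-type origin, with ampicillin selection provided by the AmpR β-lactamase gene. Small lac and tet promoter fragments are backbone remnants.

The payload consists of two tandem, same-orientation expression units, matching the "Dual CMV" promoter entry. Each unit has a CMV enhancer and promoter followed by adenovirus-derived leader and splice elements and a chimeric intron fragment, a typical pTT-style arrangement for boosting transcript processing and translation. The short "PTP" hits on the opposite strand probably reflect this adenoviral leader region rather than any intended coding sequence. An immunoglobulin signal sequence then directs secretion. The first unit carries a mouse kappa variable region joined to the Igkc constant region (light chain). The second carries a mouse heavy chain variable region joined to the Ighg1 constant region (IgG1 heavy chain) and ends with a rabbit β-globin polyadenylation signal. No polyadenylation signal is annotated after the light chain. An Epstein-Barr virus oriP fragment allows episomal maintenance in cells expressing EBNA1, which supports high-yield transient production. No mammalian selection marker is annotated. The plasmid is used to transfect mammalian cells so that they secrete a sequence-defined anti-Slack IgG1 for neuroscience research. The defined subclass is convenient for multiplex labelling with subclass-specific secondary antibodies.
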