Addgene plasmid #211599: Anti-KCNT1/Slo2.2/Slack K+ channel [N3/26R-1]
Purpose: Mammalian Expression Plasmid of anti-KCNT1/Slo2.2/Slack K+ channel (Rat) subclass-switched IgG1 R-mAb. Derived from hybridoma N3/26.
Depositing lab: James Trimmer. Depositing organization: University of California, Davis. Publication: High-volume hybridoma sequencing on the NeuroMabSeq platform enables efficient generation of recombinant monoclonal antibodies and scFvs for neuroscience research. Mitchell KG, Gong B, Hunter SS, Burkart-Waco D, Gavira-O'Neill CE, Templeton KM, Goethel ME, Bzymek M, MacNiven LM, Murray KD, Settles ML, Froenicke L, Trimmer JS. Sci Rep. 2023 Sep 27;13(1):16200. doi: 10.1038/s41598-023-43233-4. PubMed 37758930.
Backbone
  Vector backbone: P1316-IgG1
  Backbone manufacturer: Gavin Wright, Sanger; Yves Durocher, NRCC
  Backbone size w/o insert (bp): 5925
  Vector type: Mammalian Expression
Growth in bacteria
  Bacterial resistance: Ampicillin, 100 μg/mL
  Growth temperature: 37°C
  Growth strain: DH5alpha
  Copy number: High Copy
Gene/Insert
  Gene/Insert name: anti-KCNT1/Slo2.2/Slack K+ channel (Rattus norvegicus) recombinant mouse monoclonal antibody.
  Species: M. musculus (mouse)
  Entrez Gene: Kcnt1 (a.k.a. Slack, rSlo2)
  Promoter: Dual CMV
  Cloning method: Gibson Cloning
Terms and licenses: Academic/Nonprofit Terms; Industry Terms: Not Available to Industry
Depositor comments: This is a recombinant monoclonal antibody RRID: AB_3073589Isotype: IgG1. A portion of this plasmid was derived from a plasmid, pTT3, which was obtained from Yves Durocher, National Research Council of Canada- Biotechnology Research Institute.
How to cite: Anti-KCNT1/Slo2.2/Slack K+ channel [N3/26R-1] was a gift from James Trimmer (Addgene plasmid # 211599 ; http://n2t.net/addgene:211599 ; RRID:Addgene_211599)
