>Addgene plasmid #211599 | Anti-KCNT1/Slo2.2/Slack K+ channel [N3/26R-1] | depositor partial sequence | sequence record 412761 | mouse IgG Light Chain Variable Domain
ATGGAGTTTCAGACCCAGGTACTCATGTCCCTGCTGCTCTGCATGTCTGGTGCGGCCGCAGACATTGTGA
TGACCCAGACTCCCAAATTCCTGCTTGTATCAGCAGGAGACAGGGTTACCATCACCTGCAAGGCCAGTCA
GAGTGTGAGTAATGAAGTAGGTTGGTACCAACAGAAGCCAGGGCAGTCTCCTAAATTGCTGATATACTTT
GCATCCAATCGCTACACTGGAGTCCCTGATCGCTTCACTGGCAGTGGATATGGGACGGATTTCACTTTCA
CCATCAGCACTGTGCAGGCTGAAGACCTGGCAGTTTATTTCTGTCAGCAGGATTATAGCTCTCCGTTCAC
GTTCGGAGGGGGGACCAAGCTGGAAATAAAACGGGCT
