>Addgene plasmid #211599 | Anti-KCNT1/Slo2.2/Slack K+ channel [N3/26R-1] | depositor partial sequence | sequence record 412762 | mouse IgG Heavy Chain Variable Domain
ATGAAGCTGCCTGTTCTGCTAGTGGTGCTGCTATTGTTCACGAGTCCAGCCTCAAGCAGTCAGGTTCAGC
TGCAGCAGTCGGGACCTGGCCTGGTGAAACCTTCTCAGTCTCTGTCCCTCACCTGCACTGTCACTGGCTA
CTCAATCACCAATGATTATGCCTGGAACTGGATCCGGCAGTTTCCAGGAAACAAACTGGAGTGGATGGGC
TACATAAACTACAGTGGTAGCACTAGCTACAACCCCTCTCTCAAAAGTCGAATCTCTATCACTCGAGACA
CATCCAAGAACCAGTTCTTCCTGCAGTTGAATTCTGTGACTACTGAGGACACAGCCACATATTACTGTGC
AAGATATGGTTACTGGGGCCAAGGCACCACTCTCACAGTCTCCTCGGCGCGCCCAACA
